>Addgene plasmid #170936 | EF1A_Hygro_P2A_RUNX1_T77R_Barcode | addgene full sequence | sequence record 336124 | Addgene NGS Result
GATTTATAAGGGATTTTGCCGATTTCGGCCTATTGGTTAAAAAATGAGCTGATTTAACAAAAATTTAACG
CGAATTAATTCTGTGGAATGTGTGTCAGTTAGGGTGTGGAAAGTCCCCAGGCTCCCCAGCAGGCAGAAGT
ATGCAAAGCATGCATCTCAATTAGTCAGCAACCAGGTGTGGAAAGTCCCCAGGCTCCCCAGCAGGCAGAA
GTATGCAAAGCATGCATCTCAATTAGTCAGCAACCATAGTCCCGCCCCTAACTCCGCCCATCCCGCCCCT
AACTCCGCCCAGTTCCGCCCATTCTCCGCCCCATGGCTGACTAATTTTTTTTATTTATGCAGAGGCCGAG
GCCGCCTCTGCCTCTGAGCTATTCCAGAAGTAGTGAGGAGGCTTTTTTGGAGGCCTAGGCTTTTGCAAAA
AGCTCCCGGGAGCTTGTATATCCATTTTCGGATCTGATCAGCACGTGTTGACAATTAATCATCGGCATAG
TATATCGGCATAGTATAATACGACAAGGTGAGGAACTAAACCATGGCCAAGTTGACCAGTGCCGTTCCGG
TGCTCACCGCGCGCGACGTCGCCGGAGCGGTCGAGTTCTGGACCGACCGGCTCGGGTTCTCCCGGGACTT
CGTGGAGGACGACTTCGCCGGTGTGGTCCGGGACGACGTGACCCTGTTCATCAGCGCGGTCCAGGACCAG
GTGGTGCCGGACAACACCCTGGCCTGGGTGTGGGTGCGCGGCCTGGACGAGCTGTACGCCGAGTGGTCGG
AGGTCGTGTCCACGAACTTCCGGGACGCCTCCGGGCCGGCCATGACCGAGATCGGCGAGCAGCCGTGGGG
GCGGGAGTTCGCCCTGCGCGACCCGGCCGGCAACTGCGTGCACTTCGTGGCCGAGGAGCAGGACTGACAC
GTGCTACGAGATTTCGATTCCACCGCCGCCTTCTATGAAAGGTTGGGCTTCGGAATCGTTTTCCGGGACG
CCGGCTGGATGATCCTCCAGCGCGGGGATCTCATGCTGGAGTTCTTCGCCCACCCCAACTTGTTTATTGC
AGCTTATAATGGTTACAAATAAAGCAATAGCATCACAAATTTCACAAATAAAGCATTTTTTTCACTGCAT
TCTAGTTGTGGTTTGTCCAAACTCATCAATGTATCTTATCATGTCTGTATACCGTCGACCTCTAGCTAGA
GCTTGGCGTAATCATGGTCATAGCTGTTTCCTGTGTGAAATTGTTATCCGCTCACAATTCCACACAACAT
ACGAGCCGGAAGCATAAAGTGTAAAGCCTGGGGTGCCTAATGAGTGAGCTAACTCACATTAATTGCGTTG
CGCTCACTGCCCGCTTTCCAGTCGGGAAACCTGTCGTGCCAGCTGCATTAATGAATCGGCCAACGCGCGG
GGAGAGGCGGTTTGCGTATTGGGCGCTCTTCCGCTTCCTCGCTCACTGACTCGCTGCGCTCGGTCGTTCG
GCTGCGGCGAGCGGTATCAGCTCACTCAAAGGCGGTAATACGGTTATCCACAGAATCAGGGGATAACGCA
GGAAAGAACATGTGAGCAAAAGGCCAGCAAAAGGCCAGGAACCGTAAAAAGGCCGCGTTGCTGGCGTTTT
TCCATAGGCTCCGCCCCCCTGACGAGCATCACAAAAATCGACGCTCAAGTCAGAGGTGGCGAAACCCGAC
AGGACTATAAAGATACCAGGCGTTTCCCCCTGGAAGCTCCCTCGTGCGCTCTCCTGTTCCGACCCTGCCG
CTTACCGGATACCTGTCCGCCTTTCTCCCTTCGGGAAGCGTGGCGCTTTCTCATAGCTCACGCTGTAGGT
ATCTCAGTTCGGTGTAGGTCGTTCGCTCCAAGCTGGGCTGTGTGCACGAACCCCCCGTTCAGCCCGACCG
CTGCGCCTTATCCGGTAACTATCGTCTTGAGTCCAACCCGGTAAGACACGACTTATCGCCACTGGCAGCA
GCCACTGGTAACAGGATTAGCAGAGCGAGGTATGTAGGCGGTGCTACAGAGTTCTTGAAGTGGTGGCCTA
ACTACGGCTACACTAGAAGAACAGTATTTGGTATCTGCGCTCTGCTGAAGCCAGTTACCTTCGGAAAAAG
AGTTGGTAGCTCTTGATCCGGCAAACAAACCACCGCTGGTAGCGGTGGTTTTTTTGTTTGCAAGCAGCAG
ATTACGCGCAGAAAAAAAGGATCTCAAGAAGATCCTTTGATCTTTTCTACGGGGTCTGACGCTCAGTGGA
ACGAAAACTCACGTTAAGGGATTTTGGTCATGAGATTATCAAAAAGGATCTTCACCTAGATCCTTTTAAA
TTAAAAATGAAGTTTTAAATCAATCTAAAGTATATATGAGTAAACTTGGTCTGACAGTTACCAATGCTTA
ATCAGTGAGGCACCTATCTCAGCGATCTGTCTATTTCGTTCATCCATAGTTGCCTGACTCCCCGTCGTGT
AGATAACTACGATACGGGAGGGCTTACCATCTGGCCCCAGTGCTGCAATGATACCGCGAGACCCACGCTC
ACCGGCTCCAGATTTATCAGCAATAAACCAGCCAGCCGGAAGGGCCGAGCGCAGAAGTGGTCCTGCAACT
TTATCCGCCTCCATCCAGTCTATTAATTGTTGCCGGGAAGCTAGAGTAAGTAGTTCGCCAGTTAATAGTT
TGCGCAACGTTGTTGCCATTGCTACAGGCATCGTGGTGTCACGCTCGTCGTTTGGTATGGCTTCATTCAG
CTCCGGTTCCCAACGATCAAGGCGAGTTACATGATCCCCCATGTTGTGCAAAAAAGCGGTTAGCTCCTTC
GGTCCTCCGATCGTTGTCAGAAGTAAGTTGGCCGCAGTGTTATCACTCATGGTTATGGCAGCACTGCATA
ATTCTCTTACTGTCATGCCATCCGTAAGATGCTTTTCTGTGACTGGTGAGTACTCAACCAAGTCATTCTG
AGAATAGTGTATGCGGCGACCGAGTTGCTCTTGCCCGGCGTCAATACGGGATAATACCGCGCCACATAGC
AGAACTTTAAAAGTGCTCATCATTGGAAAACGTTCTTCGGGGCGAAAACTCTCAAGGATCTTACCGCTGT
TGAGATCCAGTTCGATGTAACCCACTCGTGCACCCAACTGATCTTCAGCATCTTTTACTTTCACCAGCGT
TTCTGGGTGAGCAAAAACAGGAAGGCAAAATGCCGCAAAAAAGGGAATAAGGGCGACACGGAAATGTTGA
ATACTCATACTCTTCCTTTTTCAATATTATTGAAGCATTTATCAGGGTTATTGTCTCATGAGCGGATACA
TATTTGAATGTATTTAGAAAAATAAACAAATAGGGGTTCCGCGCACATTTCCCCGAAAAGTGCCACCTGA
CGTCGACGGATCGGGAGATCTCCCGATCCCCTATGGTGCACTCTCAGTACAATCTGCTCTGATGCCGCAT
AGTTAAGCCAGTATCTGCTCCCTGCTTGTGTGTTGGAGGTCGCTGAGTAGTGCGCGAGCAAAATTTAAGC
TACAACAAGGCAAGGCTTGACCGACAATTGCATGAAGAATCTGCTTAGGGTTAGGCGTTTTGCGCTGCTT
CGCGATGTACGGGCCAGATATACGCGTTGACATTGATTATTGACTAGTTATTAATAGTAATCAATTACGG
GGTCATTAGTTCATAGCCCATATATGGAGTTCCGCGTTACATAACTTACGGTAAATGGCCCGCCTGGCTG
ACCGCCCAACGACCCCCGCCCATTGACGTCAATAATGACGTATGTTCCCATAGTAACGCCAATAGGGACT
TTCCATTGACGTCAATGGGTGGAGTATTTACGGTAAACTGCCCACTTGGCAGTACATCAAGTGTATCATA
TGCCAAGTACGCCCCCTATTGACGTCAATGACGGTAAATGGCCCGCCTGGCATTATGCCCAGTACATGAC
CTTATGGGACTTTCCTACTTGGCAGTACATCTACGTATTAGTCATCGCTATTACCATGGTGATGCGGTTT
TGGCAGTACATCAATGGGCGTGGATAGCGGTTTGACTCACGGGGATTTCCAAGTCTCCACCCCATTGACG
TCAATGGGAGTTTGTTTTGGCACCAAAATCAACGGGACTTTCCAAAATGTCGTAACAACTCCGCCCCATT
GACGCAAATGGGCGGTAGGCGTGTACGGTGGGAGGTCTATATAAGCAGCGCGTTTTGCCTGTACTGGGTC
TCTCTGGTTAGACCAGATCTGAGCCTGGGAGCTCTCTGGCTAACTAGGGAACCCACTGCTTAAGCCTCAA
TAAAGCTTGCCTTGAGTGCTTCAAGTAGTGTGTGCCCGTCTGTTGTGTGACTCTGGTAACTAGAGATCCC
TCAGACCCTTTTAGTCAGTGTGGAAAATCTCTAGCAGTGGCGCCCGAACAGGGACTTGAAAGCGAAAGGG
AAACCAGAGGAGCTCTCTCGACGCAGGACTCGGCTTGCTGAAGCGCGCACGGCAAGAGGCGAGGGGCGGC
GACTGGTGAGTACGCCAAAAATTTTGACTAGCGGAGGCTAGAAGGAGAGAGATGGGTGCGAGAGCGTCAG
TATTAAGCGGGGGAGAATTAGATCGCGATGGGAAAAAATTCGGTTAAGGCCAGGGGGAAAGAAAAAATAT
AAATTAAAACATATAGTATGGGCAAGCAGGGAGCTAGAACGATTCGCAGTTAATCCTGGCCTGTTAGAAA
CATCAGAAGGCTGTAGACAAATACTGGGACAGCTACAACCATCCCTTCAGACAGGATCAGAAGAACTTAG
ATCATTATATAATACAGTAGCAACCCTCTATTGTGTGCATCAAAGGATAGAGATAAAAGACACCAAGGAA
GCTTTAGACAAGATAGAGGAAGAGCAAAACAAAAGTAAGACCACCGCACAGCAAGCGGCCGCTGATCTTC
AGACCTGGAGGAGGAGATATGAGGGACAATTGGAGAAGTGAATTATATAAATATAAAGTAGTAAAAATTG
AACCATTAGGAGTAGCACCCACCAAGGCAAAGAGAAGAGTGGTGCAGAGAGAAAAAAGAGCAGTGGGAAT
AGGAGCTTTGTTCCTTGGGTTCTTGGGAGCAGCAGGAAGCACTATGGGCGCAGCGTCAATGACGCTGACG
GTACAGGCCAGACAATTATTGTCTGGTATAGTGCAGCAGCAGAACAATTTGCTGAGGGCTATTGAGGCGC
AACAGCATCTGTTGCAACTCACAGTCTGGGGCATCAAGCAGCTCCAGGCAAGAATCCTGGCTGTGGAAAG
ATACCTAAAGGATCAACAGCTCCTGGGGATTTGGGGTTGCTCTGGAAAACTCATTTGCACCACTGCTGTG
CCTTGGAATGCTAGTTGGAGTAATAAATCTCTGGAACAGATTTGGAATCACACGACCTGGATGGAGTGGG
ACAGAGAAATTAACAATTACACAAGCTTAATACACTCCTTAATTGAAGAATCGCAAAACCAGCAAGAAAA
GAATGAACAAGAATTATTGGAATTAGATAAATGGGCAAGTTTGTGGAATTGGTTTAACATAACAAATTGG
CTGTGGTATATAAAATTATTCATAATGATAGTAGGAGGCTTGGTAGGTTTAAGAATAGTTTTTGCTGTAC
TTTCTATAGTGAATAGAGTTAGGCAGGGATATTCACCATTATCGTTTCAGACCCACCTCCCAACCCCGAG
GGGACCCGACAGGCCCGAAGGAATAGAAGAAGAAGGTGGAGAGAGAGACAGAGACAGATCCATTCGATTA
GTGAACGGATCGGCACTGCGTGCGCCAATTCTGCAGACAAATGGCAGTATTCATCCACAATTTTAAAAGA
AAAGGGGGGATTGGGGGGTACAGTGCAGGGGAAAGAATAGTAGACATAATAGCAACAGACATACAAACTA
AAGAATTACAAAAACAAATTACAAAAATTCAAAATTTTCGGGTTTATTACAGGGACAGCAGAGATCCAGT
TTGGTTAATTAATCGATAAGCTTTGCAAAGATGGATAAAGTTTTAAACAGAGAGGAATCTTTGCAGCTAA
TGGACCTTCTAGGTCTTGAAAGGAGTGGGAATTGGCTCCGGTGCCCGTCAGTGGGCAGAGCGCACATCGC
CCACAGTCCCCGAGAAGTTGGGGGGAGGGGTCGGCAATTGAACCGGTGCCTAGAGAAGGTGGCGCGGGGT
AAACTGGGAAAGTGATGTCGTGTACTGGCTCCGCCTTTTTCCCGAGGGTGGGGGAGAACCGTATATAAGT
GCAGTAGTCGCCGTGAACGTTCTTTTTCGCAACGGGTTTGCCGCCAGAACACAGGTAAGTGCCGTGTGTG
GTTCCCGCGGGCCTGGCCTCTTTACGGGTTATGGCCCTTGCGTGCCTTGAATTACTTCCACCTGGCTGCA
GTACGTGATTCTTGATCCCGAGCTTCGGGTTGGAAGTGGGTGGGAGAGTTCGAGGCCTTGCGCTTAAGGA
GCCCCTTCGCCTCGTGCTTGAGTTGAGGCCTGGCCTGGGCGCTGGGGCCGCCGCGTGCGAATCTGGTGGC
ACCTTCGCGCCTGTCTCGCTGCTTTCGATAAGTCTCTAGCCATTTAAAATTTTTGATGACCTGCTGCGAC
GCTTTTTTTCTGGCAAGATAGTCTTGTAAATGCGGGCCAAGATCTGCACACTGGTATTTCGGTTTTTGGG
GCCGCGGGCGGCGACGGGGCCCGTGCGTCCCAGCGCACATGTTCGGCGAGGCGGGGCCTGCGAGCGCGGC
CACCGAGAATCGGACGGGGGTAGTCTCAAGCTGGCCGGCCTGCTCTGGTGCCTGGCCTCGCGCCGCCGTG
TATCGCCCCGCCCTGGGCGGCAAGGCTGGCCCGGTCGGCACCAGTTGCGTGAGCGGAAAGATGGCCGCTT
CCCGGCCCTGCTGCAGGGAGCTCAAAATGGAGGACGCGGCGCTCGGGAGAGCGGGCGGGTGAGTCACCCA
CACAAAGGAAAAGGGCCTTTCCGTCCTCAGCCGTCGCTTCATGTGACTCCACGGAGTACCGGGCGCCGTC
CAGGCACCTCGATTAGTTCTCGAGCTTTTGGAGTACGTCGTCTTTAGGTTGGGGGGAGGGGTTTTATGCG
ATGGAGTTTCCCCACACTGAGTGGGTGGAGACTGAAGTTAGGCCAGCTTGGCACTTGATGTAATTCTCCT
TGGAATTTGCCCTTTTTGAGTTTGGATCTTGGTTCATTCTCAAGCCTCAGACAGTGGTTCAAAGTTTTTT
TCTTCCATTTCAGGTGTCGTGAGGAATTAGCTTGGTACTAATACGACTCACTATAGGGAGACCCAAGCTG
GCTAGGTAAGCTTGATATCGAATTCCTGCAGCCCGGGGGATCCCGCCACCATGAAAAAGCCTGAACTCAC
CGCGACGTCTGTCGAGAAGTTTCTGATCGAAAAGTTCGACAGCGTCTCCGACCTGATGCAGCTCTCGGAG
GGCGAAGAATCTCGTGCTTTCAGCTTCGATGTAGGAGGGCGTGGATATGTCCTGCGGGTAAATAGCTGCG
CCGATGGTTTCTACAAAGATCGTTATGTTTATCGGCACTTTGCATCGGCCGCGCTCCCGATTCCGGAAGT
GCTTGACATTGGGGAATTCAGCGAGAGCCTGACCTATTGCATCTCCCGCCGTGCACAGGGTGTCACGTTG
CAAGACCTGCCTGAAACCGAACTGCCCGCTGTTCTGCAGCCGGTCGCGGAGGCCATGGATGCGATCGCTG
CGGCCGATCTTAGCCAGACGAGCGGGTTCGGCCCATTCGGACCGCAAGGAATCGGTCAATACACTACATG
GCGTGATTTCATATGCGCGATTGCTGATCCCCATGTGTATCACTGGCAAACTGTGATGGACGACACCGTC
AGTGCGTCCGTCGCGCAGGCTCTCGATGAGCTGATGCTTTGGGCCGAGGACTGCCCCGAAGTCCGGCACC
TCGTGCACGCGGATTTCGGCTCCAACAATGTCCTGACGGACAATGGCCGCATAACAGCGGTCATTGACTG
GAGCGAGGCGATGTTCGGGGATTCCCAATACGAGGTCGCCAACATCTTCTTCTGGAGGCCGTGGTTGGCT
TGTATGGAGCAGCAGACGCGCTACTTCGAGCGGAGGCATCCGGAGCTTGCAGGATCGCCGCGGCTCCGGG
CGTATATGCTCCGCATTGGTCTTGACCAACTCTATCAGAGCTTGGTTGACGGCAATTTCGATGATGCAGC
TTGGGCGCAGGGTCGATGCGACGCAATCGTCCGATCCGGAGCCGGGACTGTCGGGCGTACACAAATCGCC
CGCAGAAGCGCGGCCGTCTGGACCGATGGCTGTGTAGAAGTACTCGCCGATAGTGGAAACCGACGCCCCA
GCACTCGTCCGAGGGCAAAGGAAGGATCCGGCGCAACAAACTTCTCTCTGCTGAAACAAGCCGGAGATGT
CGAAGAGAATCCTGGACCGATGCGTATCCCCGTAGATGCCAGCACGAGCCGCCGCTTCACGCCGCCTTCC
ACCGCGCTGAGCCCAGGCAAGATGAGCGAGGCGTTGCCGCTGGGCGCCCCGGACGCCGGCGCTGCCCTGG
CCGGCAAGCTGAGGAGCGGCGACCGCAGCATGGTGGAGGTGCTGGCCGACCACCCGGGCGAGCTGGTGCG
CACCGACAGCCCCAACTTCCTCTGCTCCGTGCTGCCTAGGCACTGGCGCTGCAACAAGACCCTGCCCATC
GCTTTCAAGGTGGTGGCCCTAGGGGATGTTCCAGATGGCACTCTGGTCACTGTGATGGCTGGCAATGATG
AAAACTACTCGGCTGAGCTGAGAAATGCTACCGCAGCCATGAAGAACCAGGTTGCAAGATTTAATGACCT
CAGGTTTGTCGGTCGAAGTGGAAGAGGGAAAAGCTTCACTCTGACCATCACTGTCTTCACAAACCCACCG
CAAGTCGCCACCTACCACAGAGCCATCAAAATCACAGTGGATGGGCCCCGAGAACCTCGAAGACATCGGC
AGAAACTAGATGATCAGACCAAGCCCGGGAGCTTGTCCTTTTCCGAGCGGCTCAGTGAACTGGAGCAGCT
GCGGCGCACAGCCATGAGGGTCAGCCCACACCACCCAGCCCCCACGCCCAACCCTCGTGCCTCCCTGAAC
CACTCCACTGCCTTTAACCCTCAGCCTCAGAGTCAGATGCAGGATACAAGGCAGATCCAACCATCCCCAC
CGTGGTCCTACGATCAGTCCTACCAATACCTGGGATCCATTGCCTCTCCTTCTGTGCACCCAGCAACGCC
CATTTCACCTGGACGTGCCAGCGGCATGACAACCCTCTCTGCAGAACTTTCCAGTCGACTCTCAACGGCA
CCCGACCTGACAGCGTTCAGCGACCCGCGCCAGTTCCCCGCGCTGCCCTCCATCTCCGACCCCCGCATGC
ACTATCCAGGCGCCTTCACCTACTCCCCGACGCCGGTCACCTCGGGCATCGGCATCGGCATGTCGGCCAT
GGGCTCGGCCACGCGCTACCACACCTACCTGCCGCCGCCCTACCCCGGCTCGTCGCAAGCGCAGGGAGGC
CCGTTCCAAGCCAGCTCGCCCTCCTACCACCTGTACTACGGCGCCTCGGCCGGCTCCTACCAGTTCTCCA
TGGTGGGCGGCGAGCGCTCGCCGCCGCGCATCCTGCCGCCCTGCACCAACGCCTCCACCGGCTCCGCGCT
GCTCAACCCCAGCCTCCCGAACCAGAGCGACGTGGTGGAGGCCGAGGGCAGCCACAGCAACTCCCCCACC
AACATGGCGCCCTCCGCGCGCCTGGAGGAGGCCGTGTGGAGGCCCTACTGACTAGCTAAGTTAGAACTAT
TTCCTGGCTGTTACGCGAGTTCGATGCGGCTACTGACGGGCTTGTTAAACAGTGAACCGCCCGCCCCACG
ACCCGCAGCGCCCGACCGAAAGGAGCGCACGACCCCATGCATCGAACAAAAGAAAAGGGGGGACTGGAAG
GGCTAATTCACTCCCAACGAAGACAAGATATCATAACTTCGTATAGCATACATTATACGAAGTTATCGTC
TAGCTGGTCCGGACTGTACTGGGTCTCTCTGGTTAGACCAGATCTGAGCCTGGGAGCTCTCTGGCTAACT
AGGGAACCCACTGCTTAAGCCTCAATAAAGCTTGCCTTGAGTGCTTCAAGTAGTGTGTGCCCGTCTGTTG
TGTGACTCTGGTAACTAGAGATCCCTCAGACCCTTTTAGTCAGTGTGGAAAATCTCTAGCAGGGCCCGTT
TAAACCCGCTGATCAGCCTCGACTGTGCCTTCTAGTTGCCAGCCATCTGTTGTTTGCCCCTCCCCCGTGC
CTTCCTTGACCCTGGAAGGTGCCACTCCCACTGTCCTTTCCTAATAAAATGAGGAAATTGCATCGCATTG
TCTGAGTAGGTGTCATTCTATTCTGGGGGGTGGGGTGGGGCAGGACAGCAAGGGGGAGGATTGGGAAGAC
AATAGCAGGCATGCTGGGGATGCGGTGGGCTCTATGGCTTCTGAGGCGGAAAGAACCAGCTGGGGCTCTA
GGGGGTATCCCC
[124 nt withheld, positions 10513-10636]
C
[91 nt withheld, positions 10638-10728]
A
[49 nt withheld, positions 10730-10778]
CCTTTGACGTTGGAGTCCACGTTCTTT
[37 nt withheld, positions 10806-10842]
ACCCTATCTCGGTCTATTCTTTT
Features (pLannotate 1.2.2; 33 found; start..end, strand, type, name):
     90..419     +  promoter       SV40 promoter: SV40 enhancer and early promoter
    467..514     +  promoter       EM7 promoter: synthetic bacterial promoter&nbsp
    533..907     +  CDS            BleoR: antibiotic-binding protein; Sh ble from Streptoalloteichus hindustanus; confers resistance to bleomycin, phleomycin, and Zeocin™
    917..1042    +  CDS            ble (fragment): BLE_KLEPN - Experimental evidence at protein level: Swiss-Prot protein existence level 1. Binding protein with a strong affinity to the bleomycin family of antibiotics. Binds to CL990; an antimitotic-antibiotic compound. From Klebsiella pneumoniae.
   1037..1158    +  polyA_signal   SV40 poly(A) signal: SV40 polyadenylation signal
   1229..1251    -  protein_bind   lac operator (fragment): The lac repressor binds to the lac operator to inhibit transcription in E. coli. This inhibition can be relieved by adding lactose or isopropyl-β-D-thiogalactopyranoside (IPTG). lac repressor encoded by lacI
   1255..1285    -  promoter       lac promoter: promoter for the E. coli lac operon
   1300..1321    -  protein_bind   CAP binding site: CAP binding activates transcription in the presence of cAMP. E. coli catabolite activator protein
   1334..1426    -  CDS            lacI (fragment): lac repressor; lacI; The lac repressor binds to the lac operator to inhibit transcription in E. coli. This inhibition can be relieved by adding lactose or isopropyl-β-D-thiogalactopyranoside (IPTG).
   1609..2197    -  rep_origin     ori: high-copy-number ColE1/pMB1/pBR322/pUC origin of replication
   2368..3228    -  CDS            AmpR: β-lactamase; bla; confers resistance to ampicillin, carbenicillin, and related antibiotics
   3229..3333    -  promoter       AmpR promoter: bla
   3392..3444    -  misc_feature   bom (fragment): basis of mobility region from pBR322
   3599..3978    +  enhancer       CMV enhancer: human cytomegalovirus immediate early enhancer
   3979..4178    +  promoter       CMV promoter: human cytomegalovirus (CMV) immediate early promoter
   4196..4376    +  LTR            5' LTR (truncated): truncated 5' long terminal repeat (LTR) from HIV-1
   4423..4548    +  misc_feature   HIV-1 Ψ: packaging signal of human immunodeficiency virus type 1
   4532..4895    +  CDS            HIV-1 gag (fragment): gag protein from human immunodeficiency virus 1; gag
   5041..5274    +  misc_feature   RRE: The Rev response element (RRE) of HIV-1 allows for Rev-dependent mRNA export from the nucleus to the cytoplasm.
   5651..5751    +  CDS            Rev (fragment): human immunodeficiency virus 1 (HIV-1) Rev protein; rev; enhances nuclear export of unspliced and incompletely spliced viral mRNAs
   5801..5918    +  misc_feature   cPPT/CTS: central polypurine tract and central termination sequence of HIV-1
   5981..6047    +  CDS            small t antigen (fragment): SV40 (simian virus 40) small t antigen
   6054..7232    +  promoter       EF-1α promoter: strong constitutive promoter for human elongation factor EF-1α
   7249..7267    +  promoter       T7 promoter: promoter for bacteriophage T7 RNA polymerase
   7287..7323    -  misc_feature   MCS (fragment): pBluescript multiple cloning site
   7331..8353    +  CDS            hph: KHYB_ECOLX - Experimental evidence at protein level: Swiss-Prot protein existence level 1. The aminoglycoside phosphotransferases achieve inactivation of their antibiotic substrates by phosphorylation. Only phosphorylates hygromycin and closely related compounds such as demethyl analogs and destomycin. From Escherichia coli.
   8420..9778    +  CDS            RUNX1: RUNX1_HUMAN - Also known as AML1, CBFA2. Experimental evidence at protein level: Swiss-Prot protein existence level 1. Isoform AML-1L interferes with the transactivation activity of RUNX1. From Homo sapiens (Human).
   9862..9975    +  CDS            nef (fragment): NEF_HV1LA - Experimental evidence at protein level: Swiss-Prot protein existence level 1. Extracellular Nef protein targets CD4(+) T-lymphocytes for apoptosis by interacting with CXCR4 surface receptors. From Human immunodeficiency virus type 1 group M subtype B (isolate Lai) (HIV-1).
   9973..10006   +  protein_bind   loxP: Cre-mediated recombination occurs in the 8-bp core sequence (GCATACAT). Cre recombinase
  10031..10211   +  LTR            5' LTR (truncated): truncated 5' long terminal repeat (LTR) from HIV-1
  10243..10467   +  polyA_signal   bGH poly(A) signal: bovine growth hormone polyadenylation signal
  10471..10492   +  promoter       SV40 promoter (fragment): SV40 enhancer and early promoter
  10513..76      +  rep_origin     f1 ori (across the origin) (sequence partly withheld): f1 bacteriophage origin of replication; arrow indicates direction of (+) strand synthesis
