[The description below was written by a language model from this plasmid's Addgene catalogue record and pLannotate feature annotations shown in this document.]
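Description:
EF1A_Hygro_P2A_RUNX1_T77R_Barcode is an HIV-1-based lentiviral transfer plasmid for stable overexpression of a human RUNX1 (AML1) point mutant, T77R, in mammalian cells. It derives from the EF1a_mCherry_P2A_Hygro_Barcode backbone and was assembled by Gibson cloning. In bacteria it is maintained through a high-copy ColE1/pUC-type origin with ampicillin resistance (AmpR). An f1 origin is also present, and an SV40/EM7-driven bleomycin/Zeocin resistance cassette with an SV40 poly(A) signal lies outside the viral region.

The viral genome is transcribed from a CMV enhancer/promoter fused to a truncated 5' LTR. This is followed by the Ψ packaging signal with a partial gag sequence, the Rev response element for nuclear export of the unspliced genomic RNA, and the cPPT/CTS. The internal expression cassette uses the human EF-1α promoter to drive a single open reading frame: the hygromycin phosphotransferase gene (hph) comes first, followed by the 1,359 bp RUNX1 coding sequence. According to the construct name, the two are joined by a P2A self-cleaving peptide, although that element is not separately annotated. This arrangement links hygromycin selection of transduced cells to expression of the mutant transcription factor. Downstream are a loxP site, a truncated 3' LTR and a bGH poly(A) signal. No WPRE is annotated.

The name indicates a barcode sequence, which is not annotated in the feature table; its position and design are not stated. The associated work concerns phenotyping of RUNX1 coding variants, and a barcode would suit pooled variant tracking, though the record itself states only overexpression of the T77R protein as the purpose.
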