Addgene plasmid #170936: EF1A_Hygro_P2A_RUNX1_T77R_Barcode
Purpose: Overexpression of RUNX1 T77R mutant protein.
Depositing lab: Prashant Mali. Depositing organization: University of California, San Diego (UCSD). Publication: Interface-guided phenotyping of coding variants in the transcription factor RUNX1. Ozturk K, Panwala R, Sheen J, Ford K, Jayne N, Portell A, Zhang DE, Hutter S, Haferlach T, Ideker T, Mali P, Carter H. Cell Rep. 2024 Jul 4;43(7):114436. doi: 10.1016/j.celrep.2024.114436. PubMed 38968069.
Backbone
  Vector backbone: EF1a_mCherry_P2A_Hygro_Barcode
  Backbone manufacturer: Prashant Mali (Addgene #120426)
  Backbone size w/o insert (bp): 9508
  Vector type: Mammalian Expression, Lentiviral
  Selectable markers: Hygromycin
Growth in bacteria
  Bacterial resistance: Ampicillin, 100 μg/mL
  Growth temperature: 37°C
  Growth strain: NEB Stable
  Copy number: High Copy
Gene/Insert
  Gene/Insert name: RUNX1 (alt name: AML1)
  Species: H. sapiens (human)
  Insert size (bp): 1359
  Mutation: T77R
  Entrez Gene: RUNX1 (a.k.a. AML1, AML1-EVI-1, AMLCR1, CBF2alpha, CBFA2, EVI-1, PEBP2aB, PEBP2alpha)
  Promoter: Ef1A
  Cloning method: Gibson Cloning
  Sequencing primers: 5′ CTGTGTAGAAGTACTCGCCGATAGTG; 3′ TCTTGTCTTCGTTGGGAGTG
Terms and licenses: Academic/Nonprofit Terms; Industry Terms: Not Available to Industry
Depositor comments: Please visit https://doi.org/10.1101/2023.08.03.551876 for bioRxiv preprint.
How to cite: EF1A_Hygro_P2A_RUNX1_T77R_Barcode was a gift from Prashant Mali (Addgene plasmid # 170936 ; http://n2t.net/addgene:170936 ; RRID:Addgene_170936)
